Addgene plasmid #129818: pRDAX-315 C-Tag IFP1.4[1] L20 {Esp3I(2x)} EBPF2
Purpose: PPI (BiFC/TriFC) assay vector
Depositing lab: Gary Lewin. Depositing organization: Max-Delbrueck-Centrum fuer Molekulare Medizin (MDC).
Backbone
  Vector backbone: custom built
  Vector type: Mammalian Expression
Growth in bacteria
  Bacterial resistance: Ampicillin, 100 μg/mL
  Growth temperature: 37°C
  Growth strain: DH5alpha
  Copy number: High Copy
Gene/Insert
  Gene/Insert name: IFP1.4
  Species: M. musculus (mouse)
  Cloning method: Restriction Enzyme; 5′ cloning site unknown (unknown if destroyed); 3′ cloning site unknown (unknown if destroyed)
Terms and licenses: Academic/Nonprofit Terms; Industry Terms: Not Available to Industry
How to cite: pRDAX-315 C-Tag IFP1.4[1] L20 {Esp3I(2x)} EBPF2 was a gift from Gary Lewin (Addgene plasmid # 129818 ; http://n2t.net/addgene:129818 ; RRID:Addgene_129818)
