[The description below was written by a language model from this plasmid's Addgene catalogue record and pLannotate feature annotations shown in this document.]
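Description:
pRDAX-315 C-Tag IFP1.4[1] L20 {Esp3I(2x)} EBPF2 is a custom-built mammalian expression plasmid of about 6.4 kb, intended as a recipient vector for protein–protein interaction assays based on bimolecular or trimolecular fluorescence complementation (BiFC/TriFC). It is maintained in E. coli at high copy through a ColE1/pUC-type origin and selected with ampicillin via the β-lactamase gene and its native promoter.

The mammalian expression unit is driven by the human CMV immediate-early enhancer and promoter, followed by a chimeric β-globin/immunoglobulin intron that promotes efficient processing of the transcript. Downstream lies a partial coding sequence of iFP1.4, a near-infrared fluorescent protein engineered from a Deinococcus radiodurans bacteriophytochrome that needs biliverdin as a cofactor. The annotation marks it as a fragment, consistent with the "[1]" in the name denoting the first half of a split reporter. The catalogue lists the insert species as mouse, which does not match this bacterial origin. The name also suggests that a protein of interest is inserted through two Esp3I (type IIS) sites and joined to the fragment by a linker ("L20") so that the fragment acts as a C-terminal tag. Neither the sites nor the linker are annotated in the feature table, and the record gives the cloning sites as unknown.

An EMCV IRES then allows translation of EBFP2 from the same transcript, giving a blue fluorescent marker of transfected cells independent of complementation. A second chimeric intron, a WPRE and the bGH polyadenylation signal complete the cassette. A T3 promoter, a short β-globin fragment and a rabbit β-globin poly(A) signal sit further downstream. Near-infrared fluorescence would be expected only when a partner carrying the complementary iFP1.4 fragment is brought close by an interaction.
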