Features (pLannotate 1.2.2; 16 found; start..end, strand, type, name):
    154..531     +  enhancer       CMV enhancer: human cytomegalovirus immediate early enhancer
    533..732     +  promoter       CMV promoter: human cytomegalovirus (CMV) immediate early promoter
    871..1003    +  intron         chimeric intron: chimera between introns from human β-globin and immunoglobulin heavy chain genes
   1109..1501    +  CDS            iFP1.4 (fragment): iFP1.4 is a basic (constitutively fluorescent) near ir fluorescent protein published in 2009, derived from Deinococcus radiodurans. It has low acid sensitivity. It requires the cofactor biliverdin for fluorescence.
   1518..2104    +  misc_feature   IRES2: internal ribosome entry site (IRES) of the encephalomyocarditis virus (EMCV)
   2105..2824    +  CDS            EBFP2: enhanced blue variant of GFP (Ai et al., 2007) mammalian codon-optimized
   2870..3002    +  intron         chimeric intron: chimera between introns from human β-globin and immunoglobulin heavy chain genes
   3011..3599    +  misc_feature   WPRE: woodchuck hepatitis virus posttranscriptional regulatory element
   3603..3619    +  misc_feature   MCS (fragment): pUC18/19 multiple cloning site
   3632..3743    +  polyA_signal   bGH poly(A) signal: bovine growth hormone polyadenylation signal
   3839..3857    -  promoter       T3 promoter: promoter for bacteriophage T3 RNA polymerase
   3916..3990    +  CDS            HBB (fragment): HBB_PONPY - Experimental evidence at transcript level: Swiss-Prot protein existence level 2. Involved in oxygen transport from the lung to the various peripheral tissues. From Pongo pygmaeus (Bornean orangutan).
   4061..4116    +  polyA_signal   β-globin poly(A) signal: rabbit β-globin polyadenylation signal (Gil and Proudfoot, 1987)
   4495..5083    -  rep_origin     ori: high-copy-number ColE1/pMB1/pBR322/pUC origin of replication
   5254..6114    -  CDS            AmpR: β-lactamase; bla; confers resistance to ampicillin, carbenicillin, and related antibiotics
   6115..6219    -  promoter       AmpR promoter: bla
>Addgene plasmid #129818 | pRDAX-315 C-Tag IFP1.4[1] L20 {Esp3I(2x)} EBPF2 | addgene full sequence | sequence record 269474 | Addgene NGS Result
CCTGCCTCCAGGCCTCAATATTGGCCATTAGCCATATTATTCATTGGTTATATAGCATAAATCAATATTG
GCTATTGGCCATTGCATACGTTGTATCTATATCATAATATGTACATTTATATTGGCTCATGTCCAATATG
ACCGCCATGTTGGCATTGATTATTGACTAGTTATTAATAGTAATCAATTACGGGGTCATTAGTTCATAGC
CCATATATGGAGTTCCGCGTTACATAACTTACGGTAAATGGCCCGCCTGGCTGACCGCCCAACGACCCCC
GCCCATTGACGTCAATAATGACGTATGTTCCCATAGTAACGCCAATAGGGACTTTCCATTGACGTCAATG
GGTGGAGTATTTACGGTAAACTGCCCACTTGGCAGTACATCAAGTGTATCATATGCCAAGTCCGCCCCCT
ATTGACGTCAATGACGGTAAATGGCCCGCCTGGCATTATGCCCAGTACATGACCTTACGGGACTTTCCTA
CTTGGCAGTACATCTACGTATTAGTCATCGCTATTACCATGGTGATGCGGTTTTGGCAGTACACCAATGG
GCGTGGATAGCGGTTTGACTCACGGGGATTTCCAAGTCTCCACCCCATTGACGTCAATGGGAGTTTGTTT
TGGCACCAAAATCAACGGGACTTTCCAAAATGTCGTAATAACCCCGCCCCGTTGACGCAAATGGGCGGTA
GGCGTGTACGGTGGGAGGTCTATATAAGCAGAGCTCGTTTAGTGAACCGTCAGATCACTAGAAGCTTTAT
TGCGGTAGTTTATCACAGTTAAATTGCTAACGCAGTCAGTGCTTCTGACACAACAGTCTCGAACTTAAGC
TGCAGAAGTTGGTCGTGAGGCACTGGGCAGGTAAGTATCAAGGTTACAAGACAGGTTTAAGGAGACCAAT
AGAAACTGGGCTTGTCGAGACAGAGAAGACTCTTGCGTTTCTGATAGGCACCTATTGGTCTTACTGACAT
CCACTTTGCCTTTCTCTCCACAGGTGTCCACTCCCAGGCCACCCGAGACGCCGAGGCACGCCGTCTCCGG
GAGTCCTGGCGGTGGATCCGGAGGCTCTGGGAGCTCTGCCAGCGGTGGCAGCACCAGTGCTCGGGATCCA
TTGCCTTTCTTCCCACCCTTGTACCTCGGTGGACCAGAGATCACCACCGAGAACTGCGAGAGGGAACCGA
TACACATTCCCGGGTCCATTCAGCCCCATGGTGCGCTGCTGACTGCTGACGGACATTCAGGGGAAGTGCT
GCAAGTCAGCCTGAATGCAGCAACCTTTCTGGGCCAAGAACCCACTGTGCTTCGCGGGCAGACCTTGGCT
GCTCTGCTGCCTGAGCAGTGGCCAGCCCTCCAAGCAGCTCTTCCACCCGGTTGTCCAGACGCCCTCCAGT
ATCGTGCCACTCTGGACTGGCCTGCTGCCGGCCACCTTAGCCTGACAGTGCACAGGGTAGCTGAGCTGCT
CATCCTCGAATTCGAGCCCACCGAGGCATGGTAAGAATTCAGATCCGCCCCTCTCCCTCCCCCCCCCCTA
ACGTTACTGGCCGAAGCCGCTTGGAATAAGGCCGGTGTGCGTTTGTCTATATGTTATTTTCCACCATATT
GCCGTCTTTTGGCAATGTGAGGGCCCGGAAACCTGGCCCTGTCTTCTTGACGAGCATTCCTAGGGGTCTT
TCCCCTCTCGCCAAAGGAATGCAAGGTCTGTTGAATGTCGTGAAGGAAGCAGTTCCTCTGGTAGCTTCTT
GAAGACAAACAACGTCTGTAGCGACCCTTTGCAGGCAGCGGAACCCCCCACCTGGCGACAGGTGCCTCTG
CGGCCAAAAGCCACGTGTATAAGATACACCTGCAAAGGCGGCACAACCCCAGTGCCACGTTGTGAGTTGG
ATAGTTGTGGAAAGAGTCAAATGGCTCTCCTCAAGCGTATTCAACAAGGGGCTGAAGGATGCCCAGAAGG
TACCCCATTGTATGGGATCTGATCTGGGGCCTCGGTACACATGCTTTACATGTGTTTAGTCGAGGTTAAA
AAAACGTCTAGGCCCCCCGAACCACGGGGACGTGGTTTTCCTTTGAAAAACACGATGATAATATGGCCAC
AACCATGGTGAGCAAGGGCGAGGAGCTGTTCACCGGGGTGGTGCCCATCCTGGTCGAGCTGGACGGCGAC
GTAAACGGCCACAAGTTCAGCGTGAGGGGCGAGGGCGAGGGCGATGCCACCAACGGCAAGCTGACCCTGA
AGTTCATCTGCACCACCGGCAAGCTGCCCGTGCCCTGGCCCACCCTCGTGACCACCCTGAGCCACGGCGT
GCAGTGCTTCGCCCGCTACCCCGACCACATGAAGCAGCACGACTTCTTCAAGTCCGCCATGCCCGAAGGC
TACGTCCAGGAGCGCACCATCTTCTTCAAGGACGACGGCACCTACAAGACCCGCGCCGAGGTGAAGTTCG
AGGGCGACACCCTGGTGAACCGCATCGAGCTGAAGGGCGTCGACTTCAAGGAGGACGGCAACATCCTGGG
GCACAAGCTGGAGTACAACTTCAACAGCCACAACATCTATATCATGGCCGTCAAGCAGAAGAACGGCATC
AAGGTGAACTTCAAGATCCGCCACAACGTGGAGGACGGCAGCGTGCAGCTCGCCGACCACTACCAGCAGA
ACACCCCCATCGGCGACGGCCCCGTGCTGCTGCCCGACAGCCACTACCTGAGCACCCAGTCCGTGCTGAG
CAAAGACCCCAACGAGAAGCGCGATCACATGGTCCTGCTGGAGTTCCGCACCGCCGCCGGGATCACTCTC
GGCATGGACGAGCTGTACAAGTAAACCGGTGCTCGAGGTACCGATGAATAGCTAAGGTCGAGGCCGCAGG
TAAGTATCAAGGTTACAAGACAGGTTTAAGGAGACCAATAGAAACTGGGCTTGTCGAGACAGAGAAGACT
CTTGCGTTTCTGATAGGCACCTATTGGTCTTACTGACATCCACTTTGCCTTTCTCTCCACAGGTGTCGAC
AATCAACCTCTGGATTACAAAATTTGTGAAAGATTGACTGGTATTCTTAACTATGTTGCTCCTTTTACGC
TATGTGGATACGCTGCTTTAATGCCTTTGTATCATGCTATTGCTTCCCGTATGGCTTTCATTTTCTCCTC
CTTGTATAAATCCTGGTTGCTGTCTCTTTATGAGGAGTTGTGGCCCGTTGTCAGGCAACGTGGCGTGGTG
TGCACTGTGTTTGCTGACGCAACCCCCACTGGTTGGGGCATTGCCACCACCTGTCAGCTCCTTTCCGGGA
CTTTCGCTTTCCCCCTCCCTATTGCCACGGCGGAACTCATCGCCGCCTGCCTTGCCCGCTGCTGGACAGG
GGCTCGGCTGTTGGGCACTGACAATTCCGTGGTGTTGTCGGGGAAGCTGACGTCCTTTCCATGGCTGCTC
GCCTGTGTTGCCACCTGGATTCTGCGCGGGACGTCCTTCTGCTACGTCCCTTCGGCCCTCAATCCAGCGG
ACCTTCCTTCCCGCGGCCTGCTGCCGGCTCTGCGGCCTCTTCCGCGTCTTCGCCTTCGCCCTCAGACGAG
TCGGATCTCCCTTTGGGCCGCCTCCCCGCCTGGAATTCGAGCTCGGTACGATCAGCCTCGACTGTGCCTT
CTAGTTGCCAGCCATCTGTTGTTTGCCCCTCCCCCGTGCCTTCCTTGACCCTGGAAGGTGCCACTCCCAC
TGTCCTTTCCTAATAAAATGAGGAAATTGCATCGCATTGTCTGAGTAGGTGTCATTCTATTCTGGGGGGT
GGGGTGGGGCAGGACAGCAAGGGGGAGGATTGGGAAGACAATAGCCCAGCTTTTGTTCCCTTTAGTGAGG
GTTAATTGCGCGCTTGGCGTAATCATGGTCATAGCTGTTTCCTGTGTGAAATTGTTATCCGCTAATTCAC
TCCTCAGGTGCAGGCTGCCTATCAGAAGGTGGTGGCTGGTGTGGCCAATGCCCTGGCTCACAAATACCAC
TGAGATCTTTTTCCCTCTGCCAAAAATTATGGGGACATCATGAAGCCCCTTGAGCATCTGACTTCTGGCT
AATAAAGGAAATTTATTTTCATTGCAATAGTGTGTTGGAATTTTTTGTGTCTCTCACTCGGAAGGACATA
TGGGAGGGCAAATCATTTAAAACATCAGAATGAGTATTTGGTTTAGAGTTTGGCAACATATGCCCATATG
CTGGCTGCCATGAACAAAGGTTGGCTATAAAGAGGTCATCAGTATATGAAACAGCCCCCTGCTGTCCATT
CCTTATTCCATAGAAAAGCCTTGACTTGAGGTTAGATTTTTTTTATATTTTGTTTTGTGTTATTTTTTTC
TTTAACATCCCTAAAATTTTCCTTACATGTTTTACTAGCCAGATTTTTCCTCCTCTCCTGACTACTCCCA
GTCATAGCTGTCCCTCTTCTCTTATGGAGATCGGCCGGCCGCCGGCGTCGACGCGCGCGGCCGCGGCGCG
CCGTTGCTGGCGTTTTTCCATAGGCTCCGCCCCCCTGACGAGCATCACAAAAATCGACGCTCAAGTCAGA
GGTGGCGAAACCCGACAGGACTATAAAGATACCAGGCGTTTCCCCCTGGAAGCTCCCTCGTGCGCTCTCC
TGTTCCGACCCTGCCGCTTACCGGATACCTGTCCGCCTTTCTCCCTTCGGGAAGCGTGGCGCTTTCTCAT
AGCTCACGCTGTAGGTATCTCAGTTCGGTGTAGGTCGTTCGCTCCAAGCTGGGCTGTGTGCACGAACCCC
CCGTTCAGCCCGACCGCTGCGCCTTATCCGGTAACTATCGTCTTGAGTCCAACCCGGTAAGACACGACTT
ATCGCCACTGGCAGCAGCCACTGGTAACAGGATTAGCAGAGCGAGGTATGTAGGCGGTGCTACAGAGTTC
TTGAAGTGGTGGCCTAACTACGGCTACACTAGAAGAACAGTATTTGGTATCTGCGCTCTGCTGAAGCCAG
TTACCTTCGGAAAAAGAGTTGGTAGCTCTTGATCCGGCAAACAAACCACCGCTGGTAGCGGTGGTTTTTT
TGTTTGCAAGCAGCAGATTACGCGCAGAAAAAAAGGATCTCAAGAAGATCCTTTGATCTTTTCTACGGGG
TCTGACGCTCAGTGGAACGAAAACTCACGTTAAGGGATTTTGGTCATGAGATTATCAAAAAGGATCTTCA
CCTAGATCCTTTTAAATTAAAAATGAAGTTTTAAATCAATCTAAAGTATATATGAGTAAACTTGGTCTGA
CAGTTACCAATGCTTAATCAGTGAGGCACCTATCTCAGCGATCTGTCTATTTCGTTCATCCATAGTTGCC
TGACTCCCCGTCGTGTAGATAACTACGATACGGGAGGGCTTACCATCTGGCCCCAGTGCTGCAATGATAC
CGCGAGACCCACGCTCACCGGCTCCAGATTTATCAGCAATAAACCAGCCAGCCGGAAGGGCCGAGCGCAG
AAGTGGTCCTGCAACTTTATCCGCCTCCATCCAGTCTATTAATTGTTGCCGGGAAGCTAGAGTAAGTAGT
TCGCCAGTTAATAGTTTGCGCAACGTTGTTGCCATTGCTACAGGCATCGTGGTGTCACGCTCGTCGTTTG
GTATGGCTTCATTCAGCTCCGGTTCCCAACGATCAAGGCGAGTTACATGATCCCCCATGTTGTGCAAAAA
AGCGGTTAGCTCCTTCGGTCCTCCGATCGTTGTCAGAAGTAAGTTGGCCGCAGTGTTATCACTCATGGTT
ATGGCAGCACTGCATAATTCTCTTACTGTCATGCCATCCGTAAGATGCTTTTCTGTGACTGGTGAGTACT
CAACCAAGTCATTCTGAGAATAGTGTATGCGGCGACCGAGTTGCTCTTGCCCGGCGTCAATACGGGATAA
TACCGCGCCACATAGCAGAACTTTAAAAGTGCTCATCATTGGAAAACGTTCTTCGGGGCGAAAACTCTCA
AGGATCTTACCGCTGTTGAGATCCAGTTCGATGTAACCCACTCGTGCACCCAACTGATCTTCAGCATCTT
TTACTTTCACCAGCGTTTCTGGGTGAGCAAAAACAGGAAGGCAAAATGCCGCAAAAAAGGGAATAAGGGC
GACACGGAAATGTTGAATACTCATACTCTTCCTTTTTCAATATTATTGAAGCATTTATCAGGGTTATTGT
CTCATGAGCGGATACATATTTGAATGTATTTAGAAAAATAAACAAATAGGGGTTCCGCGCACATTTCCCC
GAAAAGTGCCACCTGACGTCTAAGAAACCATTATTATCATGACATTAACCTATAAAAATAGGCGTATCAC
GAGGCCCTTTCGTCTACGCGCGCGCCGGCGGCGCGCCGTCGACGGCCGGCCGCGGCCGCG
